Addgene plasmid #163593: pCAG-Bmp10
Purpose: Expresses BMP-10 in mammalian cells
Depositing lab: Takeshi Imai. Publication: BMPR-2 gates activity-dependent stabilization of primary dendrites during mitral cell remodeling. Aihara S, Fujimoto S, Sakaguchi R, Imai T. Cell Rep. 2021 Jun 22;35(12):109276. doi: 10.1016/j.celrep.2021.109276. PubMed 34161760.
Backbone
  Vector backbone: pCAG
  Vector type: Mammalian Expression
Growth in bacteria
  Bacterial resistance: Ampicillin, 100 μg/mL
  Growth temperature: 37°C
  Growth strain: DH5alpha
  Copy number: High Copy
Gene/Insert
  Gene/Insert name: Bmp10
  Species: M. musculus (mouse)
  Insert size (bp): 1279
  Entrez Gene: Bmp10 (a.k.a. b2b2711C, b2b2711Clo)
Resource information
  A portion of this plasmid was derived from a plasmid made by: pCAG vector is derived from Addgene #14797.
Terms and licenses: Academic/Nonprofit Terms; Industry Terms: Not Available to Industry
How to cite: pCAG-Bmp10 was a gift from Takeshi Imai (Addgene plasmid # 163593 ; http://n2t.net/addgene:163593 ; RRID:Addgene_163593)
