[The description below was written by a language model from this plasmid's Addgene catalogue record and pLannotate feature annotations shown in this document.]
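Description:
pCAG-Bmp10 is a 6,068-nt mammalian expression plasmid built on a pCAG backbone and designed to drive strong, constitutive production of mouse bone morphogenetic protein 10 (BMP-10) in mammalian cells. It is propagated in E. coli as a high-copy plasmid through a ColE1/pUC-type origin of replication. Selection is with ampicillin, via a β-lactamase gene under its own bla promoter.

The expression cassette uses the composite CAG promoter: the human cytomegalovirus immediate-early enhancer, the chicken β-actin promoter and a chimeric chicken β-actin/rabbit β-globin intron, an arrangement that gives high-level expression in a wide range of cell types. The mouse Bmp10 coding sequence lies immediately downstream (the annotated CDS spans about 1.26 kb; the catalogue lists the insert as 1,279 bp). No epitope tag or reporter is annotated, so the protein appears to be expressed in untagged form. The short "HBB" fragments flagged on either side of the insert are best read as remnants of the rabbit β-globin exon sequence that is part of the CAG cassette, not as separate coding units. Transcripts are terminated by the rabbit β-globin polyadenylation signal.

The rest of the backbone carries leftover cloning-vector elements (lac promoter, lac operator, CAP site and small lacI fragments). It also has an SV40 origin of replication, which allows episomal amplification in cells expressing large T antigen, and an SV40 poly(A) signal. No mammalian selection marker is annotated, which suggests transient expression. BMP-10 is a secreted ligand that signals through BMP receptors to SMAD1/5/8, and the associated study concerns BMPR-2 in dendrite remodelling of olfactory mitral cells, consistent with use for supplying this BMP ligand.
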