Features (pLannotate 1.2.2; 18 found; start..end, strand, type, name):
      5..384     +  enhancer       CMV enhancer: human cytomegalovirus immediate early enhancer
    386..661     +  promoter       chicken β-actin promoter: No description available
    662..1678    +  intron         chimeric intron: chimera between introns from chicken β-actin and rabbit β-globin
   1676..1732    +  CDS            HBB (fragment): HBB_LEPEU - Experimental evidence at protein level: Swiss-Prot protein existence level 1. Involved in oxygen transport from the lung to the various peripheral tissues. From Lepus europaeus (European hare).
   1739..3001    +  CDS            Bmp10: BMP10_MOUSE - Experimental evidence at protein level: Swiss-Prot protein existence level 1. Required for maintaining the proliferative activity of embryonic cardiomyocytes by preventing premature activation of the negative cell cycle regulator CDKN1C/p57KIP and maintaining the required expression levels of cardiogenic factors such as MEF2C and NKX2-5. Acts as a ligand for ACVRL1/ALK1, BMPR1A/ALK3 and BMPR1B/ALK6, leading to activation of SMAD1, SMAD5 and SMAD8 transcription factors. Inhibits endothelial cell migration and growth. May reduce cell migration and cell matrix adhesion in breast can
   3013..3084    +  CDS            HBB (fragment): HBB_PONPY - Experimental evidence at transcript level: Swiss-Prot protein existence level 2. Involved in oxygen transport from the lung to the various peripheral tissues. From Pongo pygmaeus (Bornean orangutan).
   3155..3210    +  polyA_signal   β-globin poly(A) signal: rabbit β-globin polyadenylation signal (Gil and Proudfoot, 1987)
   3595..3611    -  protein_bind   lac operator: The lac repressor binds to the lac operator to inhibit transcription in E. coli. This inhibition can be relieved by adding lactose or isopropyl-β-D-thiogalactopyranoside (IPTG). lac repressor encoded by lacI
   3619..3649    -  promoter       lac promoter: promoter for the E. coli lac operon
   3664..3685    -  protein_bind   CAP binding site: CAP binding activates transcription in the presence of cAMP. E. coli catabolite activator protein
   3698..3737    -  CDS            lacI (fragment): lac repressor; lacI; The lac repressor binds to the lac operator to inhibit transcription in E. coli. This inhibition can be relieved by adding lactose or isopropyl-β-D-thiogalactopyranoside (IPTG).
   3744..3766    +  promoter       SV40 promoter (fragment): SV40 enhancer and early promoter
   3790..3925    +  rep_origin     SV40 ori: SV40 origin of replication
   3945..4079    +  polyA_signal   SV40 poly(A) signal: SV40 polyadenylation signal
   4081..4135    -  CDS            lacI (fragment): lac repressor; lacI; The lac repressor binds to the lac operator to inhibit transcription in E. coli. This inhibition can be relieved by adding lactose or isopropyl-β-D-thiogalactopyranoside (IPTG).
   4318..4906    -  rep_origin     ori: high-copy-number ColE1/pMB1/pBR322/pUC origin of replication
   5077..5937    -  CDS            AmpR: β-lactamase; bla; confers resistance to ampicillin, carbenicillin, and related antibiotics
   5938..6042    -  promoter       AmpR promoter: bla
>Addgene plasmid #163593 | pCAG-Bmp10 | addgene full sequence | sequence record 340819 | Addgene NGS Result
GGTCGACATTGATTATTGACTAGTTATTAATAGTAATCAATTACGGGGTCATTAGTTCATAGCCCATATA
TGGAGTTCCGCGTTACATAACTTACGGTAAATGGCCCGCCTGGCTGACCGCCCAACGACCCCCGCCCATT
GACGTCAATAATGACGTATGTTCCCATAGTAACGCCAATAGGGACTTTCCATTGACGTCAATGGGTGGAG
TATTTACGGTAAACTGCCCACTTGGCAGTACATCAAGTGTATCATATGCCAAGTACGCCCCCTATTGACG
TCAATGACGGTAAATGGCCCGCCTGGCATTATGCCCAGTACATGACCTTATGGGACTTTCCTACTTGGCA
GTACATCTACGTATTAGTCATCGCTATTACCATGGTCGAGGTGAGCCCCACGTTCTGCTTCACTCTCCCC
ATCTCCCCCCCCTCCCCACCCCCAATTTTGTATTTATTTATTTTTTAATTATTTTGTGCAGCGATGGGGG
CGGGGGGGGGGGGGGSGCGCGCCRGGSGGGGSGGGGSGGGGSGRGGGGSGGGGSGGGGCGAGGCGGAGAG
GTGCGGCGGCAGCCAATCAGAGCGGCGCGCTCCGAAAGTTTCCTTTTATGGCGAGGCGGCGGCGGCGGCG
GCCCTATAAAAAGCGAAGCGCGCGGCGGGCGGGAGTCGCTGCGCGCTGCCTTCGCCCCGTGCCCCGCTCC
GCCGCCGCCTCGCGCCGCCCGCCCCGGCTCTGACTGACCGCGTTACTCCCACAGGTGAGCGGGCGGGACG
GCCCTTCTCCTCCGGGCTGTAATTAGCGCTTGGTTTAATGACGGCTTGTTTCTTTTCTGTGGCTGCGTGA
AAGCCTTGAGGGGCTCCGGGAGGGCCCTTTGTGCGGGGGGAGCGGCTCGGGGGGTGCGTGCGTGTGTGTG
TGCGTGGGGAGCGCCGCGTGCGGCTCCGCGCTGCCCGGCGGCTGTGAGCGCTGCGGGCGCGGCGCGGGGC
TTTGTGCGCTCCGCAGTGTGCGCGAGGGGAGCGCGGCCGGGGGCGGTGCCCCGCGGTGCGGGGGGGGCTG
CGAGGGGAACAAAGGCTGCGTGCGGGGTGTGTGCGTGGGGGGGTGAGCAGGGGGTGTGGGCGCGTCGGTC
GGGCTGCAACCCCCCCTGCACCCCCCTCCCCGAGTTGCTGAGCACGGCCCGGCTTCGGGTGCGGGGCTCC
GTACGGGGCGTGGCGCGGGGCTCGCCGTGCCGGGCGGGGGGTGGCGGCAGGTGGGGGTGCCGGGCGGGGC
GGGGCCGCCTCGGGCCGGGGAGGGCTCGGGGGAGGGGCGCGGCGGCCCCCGGAGCGCCGGCGGCTGTCGA
GGCGCGGCGAGCCGCAGCCATTGCCTTTTATGGTAATCGTGCGAGAGGGCGCAGGGACTTCCTTTGTCCC
AAATCTGTGCGGAGCCGAAATCTGGGAGGCGCCGCCGCACCCCCTCTAGCGGGCGCGGGGCGAAGCGGTG
CGGCGCCGGCAGGAAGGAAATGGGCGGGGAGGGCCTTCGTGCGTCGCCGCGCCGCCGTCCCCTTCTCCCT
CTCCAGCCTCGGGGCTGTCCGCGGGGGGACGGCTGCCTTCGGGGGGGACGGGGCAGGGCGGGGTTCGGCT
TCTGGCGTGTGACCGGCGGCTCTAGAGCCTCTGCTAACCATGTTCATGCCTTCTTCTTTTTCCTACAGCT
CCTGGGCAACGTGCTGGTTATTGTGCTGTCTCATCATTTTGGCAAAGAATTCGCCACCATGGGGTCTCTG
GTTCTGCCGCTGAGCGCCGTCTTCTGCCTGGTGGCTCACTCGGCTTCTGGCAGCCCCATTATGGGCCTTG
AGCAGTCGCCCCTGGAAGAAGACATGCCCTTCTTTGATGATATCTTCACGGAGCAAGATGGTATTGACTT
CAACACACTGCTGCAGAGCATGAAGAACGAGTTTCTCAAGACGCTGAACTTGTCGGACATTCCTGTGCAG
GACACGGGCAGAGTGGATCCACCAGAGTACATGCTGGAGCTCTACAACAAATTCGCCACAGACCGGACCT
CCATGCCGTCTGCTAACATCATCCGGAGCTTCAAGAACGAAGATCTGTTTTCTCAACCAGTCACTTTTAA
TGGGCTCCGGAAATATCCTCTCCTCTTCAATGTGTCTATCCCTCACCATGAAGAGGTCGTCATGGCTGAA
CTGCGGTTGTACACGCTGGTGCAGAGAGATCGCATGATGTATGATGGCGTGGACCGTAAAATTACCATTT
TTGAGGTACTAGAGAGTGCAGACGGTAGCGAGGAGGAGAGGAGCATGCTGGTCTTAGTATCAACAGAGAT
CTACGGAACCAACAGTGAGTGGGAGACATTTGACGTCACAGATGCCACCAGACGTTGGCAAAAGTCAGGC
CCATCAACCCATCAGCTGGAGATCCACATAGAAAGCAGACAAAACCAAGCTGAGGACACCGGAAGGGGAC
AACTGGAAATAGATATGAGTGCCCAAAATAAGCATGACCCTTTGCTGGTTGTGTTTTCTGATGACCAAAG
CAATGACAAGGAGCAGAAAGAAGAACTGAACGAATTGATCACCCATGAGCAGGATCTGGACCTGGACTCA
GATGCTTTCTTCAGTGGGCCCGATGAAGAGGCTCTGCTGCAGATGAGGTCGAACATGATTGATGATTCGT
CCGCTCGGATCAGGAGGAACGCCAAGGGGAACTACTGTAAGAAGACCCCACTATACATCGACTTCAAGGA
GATTGGGTGGGACTCCTGGATCATCGCTCCTCCTGGGTATGAAGCCTATGAGTGCCGGGGTGTGTGTAAC
TACCCTCTGGCGGAGCACCTCACACCTACAAAACACGCAATTATTCAGGCCTTGGTCCACCTCAAGAATT
CCCAGAAAGCTTCCAAAGCCTGCTGTGTGCCCACGAAGCTGGATCCCATCTCCATCCTCTATTTAGATAA
AGGTGTCGTCACCTACAAGTTTAAATATGAAGGGATGGCTGTGTCTGAGTGTGGCTGTAGATAGGCGGCC
GCACTCCTCAGGTGCAGGCTGCCTATCAGAAGGTGGTGGCTGGTGTGGCCAATGCCCTGGCTCACAAATA
CCACTGAGATCTTTTTCCCTCTGCCAAAAATTATGGGGACATCATGAAGCCCCTTGAGCATCTGACTTCT
GGCTAATAAAGGAAATTTATTTTCATTGCAATAGTGTGTTGGAATTTTTTGTGTCTCTCACTCGGAAGGA
CATATGGGAGGGCAAATCATTTAAAACATCAGAATGAGTATTTGGTTTAGAGTTTGGCAACATATGCCCA
TATGCTGGCTGCCATGAACAAAGGTTGGCTATAAAGAGGTCATCAGTATATGAAACAGCCCCCTGCTGTC
CATTCCTTATTCCATAGAAAAGCCTTGACTTGAGGTTAGATTTTTTTTATATTTTGTTTTGTGTTATTTT
TTTCTTTAACATCCCTAAAATTTTCCTTACATGTTTTACTAGCCAGATTTTTCCTCCTCTCCTGACTACT
CCCAGTCATAGCTGTCCCTCTTCTCTTATGGAGATCCCTCGACCTGCAGCCCAAGCTTGGCGTAATCATG
GTCATAGCTGTTTCCTGTGTGAAATTGTTATCCGCTCACAATTCCACACAACATACGAGCCGGAAGCATA
AAGTGTAAAGCCTGGGGTGCCTAATGAGTGAGCTAACTCACATTAATTGCGTTGCGCTCACTGCCCGCTT
TCCAGTCGGGAAACCTGTCGTGCCAGCGGATCCGCATCTCAATTAGTCAGCAACCATAGTCCCGCCCCTA
ACTCCGCCCATCCCGCCCCTAACTCCGCCCAGTTCCGCCCATTCTCCGCCCCATGGCTGACTAATTTTTT
TTATTTATGCAGAGGCCGAGGCCGCCTCGGCCTCTGAGCTATTCCAGAAGTAGTGAGGAGGCTTTTTTGG
AGGCCTAGGCTTTTGCAAAAAGCTAACTTGTTTATTGCAGCTTATAATGGTTACAAATAAAGCAATAGCA
TCACAAATTTCACAAATAAAGCATTTTTTTCACTGCATTCTAGTTGTGGTTTGTCCAAACTCATCAATGT
ATCTTATCATGTCTGGATCCGCTGCATTAATGAATCGGCCAACGCGCGGGGAGAGGCGGTTTGCGTATTG
GGCGCTCTTCCGCTTCCTCGCTCACTGACTCGCTGCGCTCGGTCGTTCGGCTGCGGCGAGCGGTATCAGC
TCACTCAAAGGCGGTAATACGGTTATCCACAGAATCAGGGGATAACGCAGGAAAGAACATGTGAGCAAAA
GGCCAGCAAAAGGCCAGGAACCGTAAAAAGGCCGCGTTGCTGGCGTTTTTCCATAGGCTCCGCCCCCCTG
ACGAGCATCACAAAAATCGACGCTCAAGTCAGAGGTGGCGAAACCCGACAGGACTATAAAGATACCAGGC
GTTTCCCCCTGGAAGCTCCCTCGTGCGCTCTCCTGTTCCGACCCTGCCGCTTACCGGATACCTGTCCGCC
TTTCTCCCTTCGGGAAGCGTGGCGCTTTCTCATAGCTCACGCTGTAGGTATCTCAGTTCGGTGTAGGTCG
TTCGCTCCAAGCTGGGCTGTGTGCACGAACCCCCCGTTCAGCCCGACCGCTGCGCCTTATCCGGTAACTA
TCGTCTTGAGTCCAACCCGGTAAGACACGACTTATCGCCACTGGCAGCAGCCACTGGTAACAGGATTAGC
AGAGCGAGGTATGTAGGCGGTGCTACAGAGTTCTTGAAGTGGTGGCCTAACTACGGCTACACTAGAAGAA
CAGTATTTGGTATCTGCGCTCTGCTGAAGCCAGTTACCTTCGGAAAAAGAGTTGGTAGCTCTTGATCCGG
CAAACAAACCACCGCTGGTAGCGGTGGTTTTTTTGTTTGCAAGCAGCAGATTACGCGCAGAAAAAAAGGA
TCTCAAGAAGATCCTTTGATCTTTTCTACGGGGTCTGACGCTCAGTGGAACGAAAACTCACGTTAAGGGA
TTTTGGTCATGAGATTATCAAAAAGGATCTTCACCTAGATCCTTTTAAATTAAAAATGAAGTTTTAAATC
AATCTAAAGTATATATGAGTAAACTTGGTCTGACAGTTACCAATGCTTAATCAGTGAGGCACCTATCTCA
GCGATCTGTCTATTTCGTTCATCCATAGTTGCCTGACTCCCCGTCGTGTAGATAACTACGATACGGGAGG
GCTTACCATCTGGCCCCAGTGCTGCAATGATACCGCGAGACCCACGCTCACCGGCTCCAGATTTATCAGC
AATAAACCAGCCAGCCGGAAGGGCCGAGCGCAGAAGTGGTCCTGCAACTTTATCCGCCTCCATCCAGTCT
ATTAATTGTTGCCGGGAAGCTAGAGTAAGTAGTTCGCCAGTTAATAGTTTGCGCAACGTTGTTGCCATTG
CTACAGGCATCGTGGTGTCACGCTCGTCGTTTGGTATGGCTTCATTCAGCTCCGGTTCCCAACGATCAAG
GCGAGTTACATGATCCCCCATGTTGTGCAAAAAAGCGGTTAGCTCCTTCGGTCCTCCGATCGTTGTCAGA
AGTAAGTTGGCCGCAGTGTTATCACTCATGGTTATGGCAGCACTGCATAATTCTCTTACTGTCATGCCAT
CCGTAAGATGCTTTTCTGTGACTGGTGAGTACTCAACCAAGTCATTCTGAGAATAGTGTATGCGGCGACC
GAGTTGCTCTTGCCCGGCGTCAATACGGGATAATACCGCGCCACATAGCAGAACTTTAAAAGTGCTCATC
ATTGGAAAACGTTCTTCGGGGCGAAAACTCTCAAGGATCTTACCGCTGTTGAGATCCAGTTCGATGTAAC
CCACTCGTGCACCCAACTGATCTTCAGCATCTTTTACTTTCACCAGCGTTTCTGGGTGAGCAAAAACAGG
AAGGCAAAATGCCGCAAAAAAGGGAATAAGGGCGACACGGAAATGTTGAATACTCATACTCTTCCTTTTT
CAATATTATTGAAGCATTTATCAGGGTTATTGTCTCATGAGCGGATACATATTTGAATGTATTTAGAAAA
ATAAACAAATAGGGGTTCCGCGCACATTTCCCCGAAAAGTGCCACCTG
